>Addgene plasmid #61543 | TetO-FUW-PLZF | addgene full sequence | sequence record 456549 | Addgene NGS Result
CTGCTAGAGATTTTCCACACTGACTAAAAGGGTCTGAGGGATCTCTAGTTACCAGAGTCACACAACAGAC
GGGCACACACTACTTGAAGCACTCAAGGCAAGCTTTATTGAGGCTTAAGCAGTGGGTTCCCTAGTTAGCC
AGAGAGCTCCCAGGCTCAGATCTGGTCTAACCAGAGAGACCCAGTACAGGCAAAACGCGCTGCTTATATA
GACCTCCCACCGTACACGCCTACCGCCCATTTGCGTCAATGGGGCGGAGTTGTTACGACATTTTGGAAAG
TCCCGTTGATTTTGGTGCCAAAACAAACTCCCATTGACGTCAATGGGGTGGAGACTTGGAAATCCCCGTG
AGTCAAACCGCTATCCACGCCCATTGATGTACTGCCAAAACCGCATCACCATGGTAATAGCGATGACTAA
TACGTAGATGTACTGCCAAGTAGGAAAGTCCCATAAGGTCATGTACTGGGCATAATGCCAGGCGGGCCAT
TTACCGTCATTGACGTCAATAGGGGGCGTACTTGGCATATGATACACTTGATGTACTGCCAAGTGGGCAG
TTTACCGTAAATACTCCACCCATTGACGTCAATGGAAAGTCCCTATTGGCGTTACTATGGGAACATACGT
CATTATTGACGTCAATGGGCGGGGGTCGTTGGGCGGTCAGCCAGGCGGGCCATTTACCGTAAGTTATGTA
ACGCGGAACTCCATATATGGGCTATGAACTAATGACCCCGTAATTGATTACTATTAATAACTAGTCAATA
ATCAATGTCAACGCGTATATCTGGCCCGTACATCGCGAAGCAGCGCAAAACGCCTAACCCTAAGCAGATT
CTTCATGCAATTGTCGGTCAAGCCTTGCCTTGTTGTAGCTTAAATTTTGCTCGCGCACTACTCAGCGACC
TCCAACACACAAGCAGGGAGCAGATACTGGCTTAACTATGCGGCATCAGAGCAGATTGTACTGAGAGTGC
ACCATAGGGGATCGGGAGATCTCCCGATCCGTCGACGTCAGGTGGCACTTTTCGGGGAAATGTGCGCGGA
ACCCCTATTTGTTTATTTTTCTAAATACATTCAAATATGTATCCGCTCATGAGACAATAACCCTGATAAA
TGCTTCAATAATATTGAAAAAGGAAGAGTATGAGTATTCAACATTTCCGTGTCGCCCTTATTCCCTTTTT
TGCGGCATTTTGCCTTCCTGTTTTTGCTCACCCAGAAACGCTGGTGAAAGTAAAAGATGCTGAAGATCAG
TTGGGTGCACGAGTGGGTTACATCGAACTGGATCTCAACAGCGGTAAGATCCTTGAGAGTTTTCGCCCCG
AAGAACGTTTTCCAATGATGAGCACTTTTAAAGTTCTGCTATGTGGCGCGGTATTATCCCGTATTGACGC
CGGGCAAGAGCAACTCGGTCGCCGCATACACTATTCTCAGAATGACTTGGTTGAGTACTCACCAGTCACA
GAAAAGCATCTTACGGATGGCATGACAGTAAGAGAATTATGCAGTGCTGCCATAACCATGAGTGATAACA
CTGCGGCCAACTTACTTCTGACAACGATCGGAGGACCGAAGGAGCTAACCGCTTTTTTGCACAACATGGG
GGATCATGTAACTCGCCTTGATCGTTGGGAACCGGAGCTGAATGAAGCCATACCAAACGACGAGCGTGAC
ACCACGATGCCTGTAGCAATGGCAACAACGTTGCGCAAACTATTAACTGGCGAACTACTTACTCTAGCTT
CCCGGCAACAATTAATAGACTGGATGGAGGCGGATAAAGTTGCAGGACCACTTCTGCGCTCGGCCCTTCC
GGCTGGCTGGTTTATTGCTGATAAATCTGGAGCCGGTGAGCGTGGGTCTCGCGGTATCATTGCAGCACTG
GGGCCAGATGGTAAGCCCTCCCGTATCGTAGTTATCTACACGACGGGGAGTCAGGCAACTATGGATGAAC
GAAATAGACAGATCGCTGAGATAGGTGCCTCACTGATTAAGCATTGGTAACTGTCAGACCAAGTTTACTC
ATATATACTTTAGATTGATTTAAAACTTCATTTTTAATTTAAAAGGATCTAGGTGAAGATCCTTTTTGAT
AATCTCATGACCAAAATCCCTTAACGTGAGTTTTCGTTCCACTGAGCGTCAGACCCCGTAGAAAAGATCA
AAGGATCTTCTTGAGATCCTTTTTTTCTGCGCGTAATCTGCTGCTTGCAAACAAAAAAACCACCGCTACC
AGCGGTGGTTTGTTTGCCGGATCAAGAGCTACCAACTCTTTTTCCGAAGGTAACTGGCTTCAGCAGAGCG
CAGATACCAAATACTGTTCTTCTAGTGTAGCCGTAGTTAGGCCACCACTTCAAGAACTCTGTAGCACCGC
CTACATACCTCGCTCTGCTAATCCTGTTACCAGTGGCTGCTGCCAGTGGCGATAAGTCGTGTCTTACCGG
GTTGGACTCAAGACGATAGTTACCGGATAAGGCGCAGCGGTCGGGCTGAACGGGGGGTTCGTGCACACAG
CCCAGCTTGGAGCGAACGACCTACACCGAACTGAGATACCTACAGCGTGAGCTATGAGAAAGCGCCACGC
TTCCCGAAGGGAGAAAGGCGGACAGGTATCCGGTAAGCGGCAGGGTCGGAACAGGAGAGCGCACGAGGGA
GCTTCCAGGGGGAAACGCCTGGTATCTTTATAGTCCTGTCGGGTTTCGCCACCTCTGACTTGAGCGTCGA
TTTTTGTGATGCTCGTCAGGGGGGCGGAGCCTATGGAAAAACGCCAGCAACGCGGCCTTTTTACGGTTCC
TGGCCTTTTGCTGGCCTTTTGCTCACATGTTCTTTCCTGCGTTATCCCCTGATTCTGTGGATAACCGTAT
TACCGCCTTTGAGTGAGCTGATACCGCTCGCCGCAGCCGAACGACCGAGCGCAGCGAGTCAGTGAGCGAG
GAAGCGGAAGAGCGCCCAATACGCAAACCGCCTCTCCCCGCGCGTTGGCCGATTCATTAATGCAGCTGGC
ACGACAGGTTTCCCGACTGGAAAGCGGGCAGTGAGCGCAACGCAATTAATGTGAGTTAGCTCACTCATTA
GGCACCCCAGGCTTTACACTTTATGCTTCCGGCTCGTATGTTGTGTGGAATTGTGAGCGGATAACAATTT
CACACAGGAAACAGCTATGACCATGATTACGCCAAGCTCTAGCTAGAGGTCGACGGTATACAGACATGAT
AAGATACATTGATGAGTTTGGACAAACCACAACTAGAATGCAGTGAAAAAAATGCTTTATTTGTGAAATT
TGTGATGCTATTGCTTTATTTGTAACCATTATAAGCTGCAATAAACAAGTTGGGGTGGGCGAAGAACTCC
AGCATGAGATCCCCGCGCTGGAGGATCATCCAGCCGGCGTCCCGGAAAACGATTCCGAAGCCCAACCTTT
CATAGAAGGCGGCGGTGGAATCGAAATCTCGTAGCACGTGTCAGTCCTGCTCCTCGGCCACGAAGTGCAC
GCAGTTGCCGGCCGGGTCGCGCAGGGCGAACTCCCGCCCCCACGGCTGCTCGCCGATCTCGGTCATGGCC
GGCCCGGAGGCGTCCCGGAAGTTCGTGGACACGACCTCCGACCACTCGGCGTACAGCTCGTCCAGGCCGC
GCACCCACACCCAGGCCAGGGTGTTGTCCGGCACCACCTGGTCCTGGACCGCGCTGATGAACAGGGTCAC
GTCGTCCCGGACCACACCGGCGAAGTCGTCCTCCACGAAGTCCCGGGAGAACCCGAGCCGGTCGGTCCAG
AACTCGACCGCTCCGGCGACGTCGCGCGCGGTGAGCACCGGAACGGCACTGGTCAACTTGGCCATGGTTT
AGTTCCTCACCTTGTCGTATTATACTATGCCGATATACTATGCCGATGATTAATTGTCAACACGTGCTGA
TCAGATCCGAAAATGGATATACAAGCTCCCGGGAGCTTTTTGCAAAAGCCTAGGCCTCCAAAAAAGCCTC
CTCACTACTTCTGGAATAGCTCAGAGGCAGAGGCGGCCTCGGCCTCTGCATAAATAAAAAAAATTAGTCA
GCCATGGGGCGGAGAATGGGCGGAACTGGGCGGAGTTAGGGGCGGGATGGGCGGAGTTAGGGGCGGGACT
ATGGTTGCTGACTAATTGAGATGCATGCTTTGCATACTTCTGCCTGCTGGGGAGCCTGGGGACTTTCCAC
ACCTGGTTGCTGACTAATTGAGATGCATGCTTTGCATACTTCTGCCTGCTGGGGAGCCTGGGGACTTTCC
ACACCCTAACTGACACACATTCCACAGAATTAATTCGCGTTAAATTTTTGTTAAATCAGCTCATTTTTTA
ACCAATAGGCCGAAATCGGCAAAATCCCTTATAAATCAAAAGAATAGACCGAGATAGGGT
[37 nt withheld, positions 4401-4437]
AAAGAACGTGGACTCCAACGTCAAAGG
[49 nt withheld, positions 4465-4513]
T
[91 nt withheld, positions 4515-4605]
G
[124 nt withheld, positions 4607-4730]
GGGGATACCCCCTAGAGCCCCAGCTGGTTCTTTCCGCCTCAGAAGCCATAGAGCCCACCGCATCCCCAGC
ATGCCTGCTATTGTCTTCCCAATCCTCCCCCTTGCTGTCCTGCCCCACCCCACCCCCCAGAATAGAATGA
CACCTACTCAGACAATGCGATGCAATTTCCTCATTTTATTAGGAAAGGACAGTGGGAGTGGCACCTTCCA
GGGTCAAGGAAGGCACGGGGGAGGGGCAAACAACAGATGGCTGGCAACTAGAAGGCACAGTCGAGGCTGA
TCAGCGGGTTTAAACGGGCCCTGCTAGAGATTTTCCACACTGACTAAAAGGGTCTGAGGGATCTCTAGTT
ACCAGAGTCACACAACAGACGGGCACACACTACTTGAAGCACTCAAGGCAAGCTTTATTGAGGCTTAAGC
AGTGGGTTCCCTAGTTAGCCAGAGAGCTCCCAGGCTCAGATCTGGTCTAACCAGAGAGACCCAGTACAGT
CCGGATGCAGCTCTCGGGCCATGTGATGAAATGCTAGGCGGCTGTCAAACCTCCACTCTAATACTTCTCT
CTCCGGGTCATCCATCCCATGCAGGCTCACAGGGTGTAACAAGCGGGTGTTCTCTCCTTCATTGGCTTCT
TCTACCTTCTCTTGCTCAACTGGTACTAGCTTGTAGCACCATCCAAAGGTCAGTGGATATCTGATCCCTG
GCCCTGGTGTGTAGTTCTGCCAATCAGGGAAGTAGCCTTGTGTGTGGTAGATCCACAGATCAAGGATATC
TTGTCTTCGTTGGGAGTGAATTAGCCCTTCCAGTCCCCCCTTTTCTTTTAAAAAGTGGCTAAGATCTACA
GCTGCCTTGTAAGTCATTGGTCTTAAAGGTACCTGAGGTGTGACTGGAAAACCCACCTCCTCCTCCTCTT
GTGCTTCTAGCCAGGCACAATCAGCATTGGTAGCTGCTGTATTGCTACTTGTGATTGCTCCATGTTTTTC
TAGGTCTCGAGGTCGACGGTATCGATGCGGGGAGGCGGCCCAAAGGGAGATCCGACTCGTCTGAGGGCGA
AGGCGAAGACGCGGAAGAGGCCGCAGAGCCGGCAGCAGGCCGCGGGAAGGAAGGTCCGCTGGATTGAGGG
CCGAAGGGACGTAGCAGAAGGACGTCCCGCGCAGAATCCAGGTGGCAACACAGGCGAGCAGCCAAGGAAA
GGACGATGATTTCCCCGACAACACCACGGAATTGTCAGTGCCCAACAGCCGAGCCCCTGTCCAGCAGCGG
GCAAGGCAGGCGGCGATGAGTTCCGCCGTGGCAATAGGGAGGGGGAAAGCGAAAGTCCCGGAAAGGAGCT
GACAGGTGGTGGCAATGCCCCAACCAGTGGGGGTTGCGTCAGCAAACACAGTGCACACCACGCCACGTTG
CCTGACAACGGGCCACAACTCCTCATAAAGAGACAGCAACCAGGATTTATACAAGGAGGAGAAAATGAAA
GCCATACGGGAAGCAATAGCATGATACAAAGGCATTAAAGCAGCGTATCCACATAGCGTAAAAGGAGCAA
CATAGTTAAGAATACCAGTCAATCTTTCACAAATTTTGTAATCCAGAGGTTGATTATCGATAAGCTTGAT
ATCGAATTCTCACACATAGCACAGGTAGAGGTACGTCTTCTCTATCCTCCAGTCGGGCGGGATCTCCTCG
GGCTTGTGGCCCTTCATGTGCTTCTGCATGGAGGAGAGGCTGGGGCAGTACTCTGTGCAGATGGTGCACT
GGTAGGGCGAGGCGCCGTTGTGCGTTCTCAGGTGCTTGATCATGGCCGAGTAGTCCCGGGAGCGCTGGTG
GCAGAGCTTACACTCAAAGGGCTTCTCACCTGTGTGCACCCTATAGTGCGTCTCCAGCTGATGCTTGAGG
CTGAACTTCTTGTCACAGCCATTGCACTCGTAGGGTTTCTCACCCGTGTGGATGCGTTTGTGGCTCTTGA
GTGTGCTCTCATCCCGGAAGCAGCTGCCACAGAACTCACACTCGTAGGGGTGGTCGCCTGTATGTGAGCG
CAGGTGGCGTTTGAGAGCCGTGTGGCTGGGGAAGGTGCGGTTGCACTCACTGCAGATGTAGCTGCGCACG
CCCGCGTGGACCTCCATGTGCTGCTGCAGTGCGCTCTGCGCCTGGAAGCGCTTCCCACACAGCAGACAGA
AGACGGCCATGTCAGTGCCAGTATGGGTCTGCCTGTGTGTCTCCAGGGCATCCTCCTTCGAAAACTGTGC
ACCGCACTGATCACAGACAAAGGCTTTGGCACCCGCTGAATGAGCCAGTAAGTGCATTCTCAGCCGCAAA
CTATCCAGGAACCGCTTCCCGCAGAGCTCGCACCCGTACGTCTTCATCCCACTGTGCAGCTTCCTGTGCT
GCTCCACAGCCTCGTTATCAGGAAGCTCGACCCCACACACGCTGCACTGCTCTCCGATGGTCCGGCTCTC
TGACTTCATGCCCACAGCCAGCTCCCCCAGCTTGCTGAACAGCTCCCTCTGGGTGAAGCCCTGGGGCAGC
AGCCCCCCATAGGTGCTGAAGTCCATGGAGACAGCCAGGGCAGGCTGCACGTGGAGGCCAGAGGTCACGG
AAGACGGCATGCTCAATACAGCGTCAGCCTTGTGGTTGGGCAACACGGAGTAGATGCCCAGATGCTTCTC
AGGCGGGGGTGCTGGGTGCTCAGGTCGGCCAGTGGGGGCCTGGCCAGCCTCAGCTGGGGGTGGCACCTGC
TCGGCACTCTCCTCTCGCCCATAGTGTAGCTCCCTAGCACTGGTGATGACGCTGCTTCGAGTCGGGGTCC
CAGGCCCCTCTTTGCCTCTTTCCTCAACCTTGTCCCCCATCCCTCCTGAGATGCTGGACTCGGCTGCCCC
AGGGCTGTCCTGGCTGGGCACCTCATCCACCTGCATCATCTCCGTCTTCACCTCAGCCACCCCAGGGTGC
CGCCCACCCCCAGCCAGAGTTGGCTCCTCGGGCCCTGCAGGTGGCTGAAGAGTTCCCTGCAGGAGAGACT
GTCCTATGGTCATCAAACTGTCCACTGCAGCCTTGGTGGGACTCATGGCTGAAAGACCAAATGAAGTGGA
GACTGAAGGGCTCTGGTCCACCATGGGCCCAGGGAGGCTCTGTCCAGCCACACTGGCATACCCACTCTCC
TCGCTGGAATGCTTCGAGATGAAGATGTTCTTGAGGTACCGAGCCTTGCGGTCCTCTTCTTCCTCGGCCC
CGCCATCGGCCATGGTGGCCTCCGTGTCATTGTCGTCTGAGGCCTGGATGGTCTCCAGCATCTTCAGGCA
CTGTTCCTCCAGGTACTCGATCTCCAGGATCTCGGCCGCATACAGCAGGTCATCCAGGTCCTCCGCCTTG
GCTTGCAGCGTGGCTGTATATGCATACTCCAGAATCTGCTGGAAGGTCTTTGGCGAGAGGAAGTCCAAAG
TATAGTGTTGACTATTGCGGTGGAAGAGGATCTCAAACATCTTGCTGGTGCAGGCCAGCACCGTCCGGTG
GGCGTGGAACTCCTGGCTGTCCACCATGATGACCACATCGCACAAAGTCCCGGCCAGCCGCATCTGGTTG
GCCTTGCACAGTAGCCCCGTGGGGTGGCTAGGGTTCTGCAGCTGGATCATGCCCATTTTTGTCAGATCCA
TGGTGGCGAATTCGGGGCCGCGGAGGCTGGATCGGTCCCGGTGTCTTCTATGGAGGTCAAAACAGCGTGG
ATGGCGTCTCCAGGCGATCTGACGGTTCACTAAACGAGCTCTGCTTATATAGGCCTCCCACCGTACACGC
CTACCTCGACCCGGGTACCGAGCTCGACTTTCACTTTTCTCTATCACTGATAGGGAGTGGTAAACTCGAC
TTTCACTTTTCTCTATCACTGATAGGGAGTGGTAAACTCGACTTTCACTTTTCTCTATCACTGATAGGGA
GTGGTAAACTCGACTTTCACTTTTCTCTATCACTGATAGGGAGTGGTAAAC
Features (pLannotate 1.2.2; 26 found; start..end, strand, type, name):
      2..182     -  LTR            5' LTR (truncated): truncated 5' long terminal repeat (LTR) from HIV-1
    200..399     -  promoter       CMV promoter: human cytomegalovirus (CMV) immediate early promoter
    400..779     -  enhancer       CMV enhancer: human cytomegalovirus immediate early enhancer
    934..986     +  misc_feature   bom (fragment): basis of mobility region from pBR322
   1045..1149    +  promoter       AmpR promoter: bla
   1150..2010    +  CDS            AmpR: β-lactamase; bla; confers resistance to ampicillin, carbenicillin, and related antibiotics
   2181..2769    +  rep_origin     ori: high-copy-number ColE1/pMB1/pBR322/pUC origin of replication
   2952..3044    +  CDS            lacI (fragment): lac repressor; lacI; The lac repressor binds to the lac operator to inhibit transcription in E. coli. This inhibition can be relieved by adding lactose or isopropyl-β-D-thiogalactopyranoside (IPTG).
   3057..3078    +  protein_bind   CAP binding site: CAP binding activates transcription in the presence of cAMP. E. coli catabolite activator protein
   3093..3123    +  promoter       lac promoter: promoter for the E. coli lac operon
   3131..3147    +  protein_bind   lac operator: The lac repressor binds to the lac operator to inhibit transcription in E. coli. This inhibition can be relieved by adding lactose or isopropyl-β-D-thiogalactopyranoside (IPTG). lac repressor encoded by lacI
   3220..3341    -  polyA_signal   SV40 poly(A) signal: SV40 polyadenylation signal
   3336..3461    -  CDS            ble (fragment): BLE_KLEPN - Experimental evidence at protein level: Swiss-Prot protein existence level 1. Binding protein with a strong affinity to the bleomycin family of antibiotics. Binds to CL990; an antimitotic-antibiotic compound. From Klebsiella pneumoniae.
   3471..3845    -  CDS            BleoR: antibiotic-binding protein; Sh ble from Streptoalloteichus hindustanus; confers resistance to bleomycin, phleomycin, and Zeocin™
   3864..3911    -  promoter       EM7 promoter: synthetic bacterial promoter&nbsp
   3959..4288    -  promoter       SV40 promoter: SV40 enhancer and early promoter
   4302..4730    -  rep_origin     f1 ori (sequence partly withheld): f1 bacteriophage origin of replication; arrow indicates direction of (+) strand synthesis
   4751..4772    -  promoter       SV40 promoter (fragment): SV40 enhancer and early promoter
   4776..5000    -  polyA_signal   bGH poly(A) signal: bovine growth hormone polyadenylation signal
   5032..5212    -  LTR            5' LTR (truncated): truncated 5' long terminal repeat (LTR) from HIV-1
   5219..5800    -  CDS            nef (fragment): NEF_HV1H2 - Experimental evidence at protein level: Swiss-Prot protein existence level 1. Extracellular Nef protein targets CD4(+) T-lymphocytes for apoptosis by interacting with CXCR4 surface receptors. From Human immunodeficiency virus type 1 group M subtype B (isolate HXB2) (HIV-1).
   5737..6325    -  misc_feature   WPRE: woodchuck hepatitis virus posttranscriptional regulatory element
   6325..6349    -  misc_feature   MCS (fragment): pBluescript multiple cloning site
   6353..8371    -  CDS            ZBTB16: ZBT16_HUMAN - Also known as PLZF, ZNF145. Experimental evidence at protein level: Swiss-Prot protein existence level 1. Acts as a transcriptional repressor (PubMed:10688654, PubMed:24359566). Transcriptional repression may be mediated through recruitment of histone deacetylases to target promoters (PubMed:10688654). May play a role in myeloid maturation and in the development and/or maintenance of other differentiated tissues. Probable substrate-recognition component of an E3 ubiquitin-protein ligase complex which mediates the ubiquitination and subsequent proteasomal degradation of target pro
   8477..8515    -  promoter       minimal CMV promoter: human cytomegalovirus (CMV) immediate early promoter
   8533..8701    -  protein_bind   tetracycline response element (fragment): contains seven copies of the tetracycline operator tetO tetracycline repressor TetR
