[The description below was written by a language model from this plasmid's Addgene catalogue record and pLannotate feature annotations shown in this document.]
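Description:
TetO-FUW-PLZF is a lentiviral transfer plasmid for doxycycline-regulated expression of human PLZF (ZBTB16, also called ZNF145) in mammalian cells. It is built on the TetO-FUW backbone, with the roughly 2 kb PLZF coding sequence inserted at an EcoRI site that is retained on both sides. It is propagated in E. coli through a high-copy ColE1/pUC-type origin with ampicillin selection. The backbone outside the viral unit also carries an f1 origin and an SV40/EM7-driven bleomycin/Zeocin resistance cassette with an SV40 poly(A) signal.

The PLZF open reading frame sits downstream of a tetracycline response element (tetO repeats) fused to a minimal CMV promoter, so transcription depends on a tetracycline-controlled transactivator supplied separately, which this plasmid does not encode. A WPRE follows the insert to enhance transcript stability and expression. The 3' LTR region, adjoined by a nef-derived fragment, and a bGH poly(A) signal close the viral unit. At the other end, a CMV enhancer/promoter joined to a truncated HIV-1 5' LTR drives production of the viral genomic RNA in packaging cells.

The sequenced record spans about 8.7 kb, whereas the catalogue lists 10.4 kb. The tetO element is annotated only as a fragment at the end of the record, and no packaging signal, RRE or cPPT is annotated, so the feature table probably covers only part of the plasmid. Repository sequencing found two substitutions, I380T and G580D, relative to the reference protein. PLZF is a transcriptional repressor, and the construct comes from work on direct conversion of adult mouse liver cells and B lymphocytes into neural stem cells.
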