Addgene plasmid #61543: TetO-FUW-PLZF
Purpose: Expresses PLZF in mammalian cells
Depositing lab: Rudolf Jaenisch. Depositing organization: Whitehead Institute for Biomedical Research. Publication: Direct Lineage Conversion of Adult Mouse Liver Cells and B Lymphocytes to Neural Stem Cells. Cassady JP, D'Alessio AC, Sarkar S, Dani VS, Fan ZP, Ganz K, Roessler R, Sur M, Young RA, Jaenisch R. Stem Cell Reports. 2014 Nov 6. pii: S2213-6711(14)00307-5. doi: 10.1016/j.stemcr.2014.10.001. PubMed 25454632.
Backbone
  Vector backbone: TetO-FUW
  Backbone size w/o insert (bp): 8376
  Total vector size (bp): 10410
  Vector type: Mammalian Expression, Lentiviral
Growth in bacteria
  Bacterial resistance: Ampicillin, 100 μg/mL
  Growth temperature: 37°C
  Growth strain: Stbl3
  Copy number: High Copy
Gene/Insert
  Gene/Insert name: PLZF
  Species: H. sapiens (human)
  Insert size (bp): 2034
  Mutation: I380T and G580D
  Entrez Gene: ZBTB16 (a.k.a. PLZF, ZNF145)
  Cloning method: Restriction Enzyme; 5′ cloning site EcoRI (not destroyed); 3′ cloning site EcoRI (not destroyed)
  Sequencing primers: 5′ AAGACCACCGCACAGCAAGC; 3′ TTCCGCCGTGGCAATAGGGA
Terms and licenses: Academic/Nonprofit Terms; Industry Terms: Not Available to Industry
Depositor comments: Addgene Comment: Please note that Addgene identified a I380T and G580D mutation in PLZF compared to NCBI reference Sequence ID: NP_001018011.1.
How to cite: TetO-FUW-PLZF was a gift from Rudolf Jaenisch (Addgene plasmid # 61543 ; http://n2t.net/addgene:61543 ; RRID:Addgene_61543)
