>Addgene plasmid #61543 | TetO-FUW-PLZF | addgene partial sequence | sequence record 102752 | WPRE-R 5'-CATAGCGTAAAAGGAGCAACA-3'
AATTTTGTAATCCAGAGGTTGATTATCGATAAGCTTGATATCGAATTCTCACACACTAGCACAGGTAGAG
GTACGTCTTCTCTATCCTCCAGTCGGGCGGGATCTCCTCGGGCTTGTGGCCCTTCATGTGCTTCTGCATG
GAGGAGAGGCTGGGGCAGTACTCTGTGCAGATGGTGCACTGGTAGGGCGAGGCGCCGTTGTGCGTTCTCA
GGTGCTTGATCATGGCCGAGTAGTCCCGGGAGCGCTGGTGGCAGAGCTTACACTCAAAGGGCTTCTCACC
TGTGTGCACCCTATAGTGCGTCTCCAGCTGATGCTTGAGGCTGAACTTCTTGTCACAGCCATTGCACTCG
TAGGGTTTCTCACCCGTGTGGATGCGTTTGTGGCTCTTGAGTGTGCTCTCATCCCGGAAGCAGCTGCCAC
AGAACTCACACTCGTAGGGGTGGTCGCCTGTATGTGAGCGCAGGTGGCGTTTGAGAGCCGTGTGGCTGGG
GAAGGTGCGGTTGCACTCACTGCAGATGTAGCTGCGCACGCCCGCGTGGACCTCCATGTGCTGCTGCAGT
GCGCTCTGCGCCTGGAAGCGCTTCCCACACAGC
