>Addgene plasmid #61543 | TetO-FUW-PLZF | addgene partial sequence | sequence record 102755 | LNCX 5'-AGCTCGTTTAGTGAACCGTCAGATC-3'
TTTGACCTCCATAGAAGACACCGGGACCGATCCAGCCTCCGCGGCCCCGAATTCGCCACCATGGATCTGA
CAAAAATGGGCATGATCCAGCTGCAGAACCCTAGCCACCCCACGGGGCTACTGTGCAAGGCCAACCAGAT
GCGGCTGGCCGGGACTTTGTGCGATGTGGTCATCATGGTGGACAGCCAGGAGTTCCACGCCCACCGGACG
GTGCTGGCCTGCACCAGCAAGATGTTTGAGATCCTCTTCCACCGCAATAGTCAACACTATACTTTGGACT
TCCTCTCGCCAAAGACCTTCCAGCAGATTCTGGAGTATGCATATACAGCCACGCTGCA
